>Addgene plasmid #218207 | Zed_vector_tol2_-2.1prox1a_1:EGFP_XCA:DsRed2 | addgene full sequence | sequence record 442476 | Addgene NGS Result
GGGCGAATTGGGCCCAGAGGTGTAAAGTACTTGAGTAATTTTACTTGATTACTGTACTTAAGTATTATTT
TTGGGGATTTTTACTTTACTTGAGTACAATTAAAAATCAATACTTTTACTTTTACTTAATTACATTTTTT
TAGAAAAAAAAGTACTTTTTACTCCTTACAATTTTATTTACAGTCAAAAAGTACTTATTTTTTGGAGATC
ACTTCATTCTATTTTCCCTTGCTATTACCAAACCAATTGAATTGCGCTGATGCCCAGTTTAATTTAAATA
GATCTGTCGACTTAATTAATGAAGTTCCTATACTTTCTAGAGAATAGGAACTTCCTCACTATAGGGCGAA
TTGGAGCTCCACCGCGGTGGCGGCCGCTCTAGAATTCTGCACATTGGCTGTTTCCCAACAGAGTGCAAGC
TCTGAGAGCAAATCTTGCCCGTCATTACTGTTTGATATAAGGTATTCCCATGCCTGACGCACATAATATT
TTTGTTACATTCGTGTTTACAGCACTGAAGGCAGGCAGCTATTTGTGCAGTCAGTACTTTATGTATTTCT
AAACCCAGTGCTGGAGAGGCCAATAGGCAGGATGCCCCCCCCGCGTTAGTCCCCCTGCACAATTGTGCTG
CACCTGTCTACTCCATTTGCAGACCCCTGTGTCTGTGCAAACTATTTCTTTCATTGTGCTGTTTTTTTTG
TCACCCAGCATTACAGACATGCTTTTTTGGGAATCCCTATTTGGCCATCCCTAGTAGTGCTCCCCCCACC
TCCATACTTTCCATACATGGGCTAAGGGGTCCAAAGACCCTGCCCTCCCCCCTCACCTACTCCATTAATG
GCTTCTTTGCTTTTCAATGGCCCAGAAGCTACCAAATAAGGGCAGGCTGCCTGCCTTTCCCTGCGGAGCT
CCCACTGACTCCTCAACTCCAGGCAGCGTATAAATTGACAGCTCAGTCCCCAGGCAGCACCCAGCCAATT
CAATCACAGCACGGGGATCGATCCACCGGTCGCCACCATGGCCTCCTCCGAGAACGTCATCACCGAGTTC
ATGCGCTTCAAGGTGCGCATGGAGGGCACCGTGAACGGCCACGAGTTCGAGATCGAGGGCGAGGGCGAGG
GCCGCCCCTACGAGGGCCACAACACCGTGAAGCTGAAGGTGACCAAGGGCGGCCCCCTGCCCTTCGCCTG
GGACATCCTGTCCCCCCAGTTCCAGTACGGCTCCAAGGTGTACGTGAAGCACCCCGCCGACATCCCCGAC
TACAAGAAGCTGTCCTTCCCCGAGGGCTTCAAGTGGGAGCGCGTGATGAACTTCGAGGACGGCGGCGTGG
CGACCGTGACCCAGGACTCCTCCCTGCAGGACGGCTGCTTCATCTACAAGGTGAAGTTCATCGGCGTGAA
CTTCCCCTCCGACGGCCCCGTGATGCAGAAGAAGACCATGGGCTGGGAGGCCTCCACCGAGCGCCTGTAC
CCCCGCGACGGCGTGCTGAAGGGCGAGACCCACAAGGCCCTGAAGCTGAAGGACGGCGGCCACTACCTGG
TGGAGTTCAAGTCCATCTACATGGCCAAGAAGCCCGTGCAGCTGCCCGGCTACTACTACGTGGACGCCAA
GCTGGACATCACCTCCCACAACGAGGACTACACCATCGTGGAGCAGTACGAGCGCACCGAGGGCCGCCAC
CACCTGTTCCTGAGATCGGCCGCGACTCTAGATCATAATCAGCCATACCACATTTGTAGAGGTTTTACTT
GCTTTAAAAAACCTCCCACACCTCCCCCTGAACCTGAAACATAAAATGAATGCAATTGTTGTTGTTAACT
TGTTTATTGCAGCTTATAATGGTTACAAATAAAGCAATAGCATCACAAATTTCACAAATAAAGCATTTTT
TTCACTGCATTCTAGTTGTGGTTTGTCCAAACTCATCAATGTATCTTAAGATCCTAGAACTAGAACTAGT
GGATCCCCCGGGCTGCAGGAATTCGATATCAAGCTTATCGATACCGTCGACCTCGAGCGGCCGCCAGTGT
GATGGATATCTGCAGAATTCGGCTTACACACTCAAGCTGGTTCTTTGAACAGAGTTTAAGAAAGAAGCTA
TTTACAATGTTGGGGGTGGAATTTAAGAAGAAAGGACAGTGGATAATGAAAAGGATACTCAGAACAACTG
CTGGAACACAGACATCACTGTCTTGACAAAGTCAGCTGGCAGGAACTATGACCTTGGAGAAGGATATAAG
CAACTTTCTTGTTATGTGGCAAAGAGGAAGTTGCAGACCTTTGACTTCACTCTCCTTCTGCCTCTAAAAG
CCGAATTCCAGCACACTGGCGGCCGTTACTAGTGGATCCCCCGGGCTGCAGGAATTCGATTATGTCAAAA
ACCTGTACTTCATAAAATTGGAAATGACAATTTTCTTGATAGGTATCACTTACCAAAGTTAAATGAAAAT
CATATTAACAATTTAAATAGACCTGTAATATATAAGAAAATAAAAGCAATCATTAAAAGACTCCAAATCC
CCCCCGGCCCCCCAAAGAAAGCCCAAAGACTGTTTTAGGACAGAATTCCTGCAGCCCGGGGGATCCGAGC
TCGGTACCAGCTTTTGTTCCCTTTAGTGAGGGTTAATTGCGTGAAGTTCCTATACTTTCTAGAGAATAGG
AACTTCTTAATTAACCATGGCGTACGTAAGATACATTGATGAGTTTGGACAAACCACAACTAGAATGCAG
TGAAAAAAATGCTTTATTTGTGAAATTTGTGATGCTATTGCTTTATTTGTAACCATTATAAGCTGCAATA
AACAAGTTAACAACAACAATTGCATTCATTTTATGTTTCAGGTTCAGGGGGAGGTGTGGGAGGTTTTTTA
AAGCAAGTAAAACCTCTACAAATGTGGTATGGCTGATTATGATCAGTTATCTAGATCCGGTACTAGTAGG
CCTATTATTTTTGACACCAGACAAGTTGGTAATGGTAGCGACCGGCGCTCAGTTGGAATTCTAGAGTCGC
GGCCGCTTTACTTGTACAGCTCGTCCATGCCGAGAGTGATCCCGGCGGCGGTCACGAACTCCAGCAGGAC
CATGTGATCGCGCTTCTCGTTGGGGTCTTTGCTCAGGGCGGACTGGGTGCTCAGGTAGTGGTTGTCGGGC
AGCAGCACGGGGCCGTCGCCGATGGGGGTGTTCTGCTGGTAGTGGTCGGCGAGCTGCACGCTGCCGTCCT
CGATGTTGTGGCGGATCTTGAAGTTCACCTTGATGCCGTTCTTCTGCTTGTCGGCCATGATATAGACGTT
GTGGCTGTTGTAGTTGTACTCCAGCTTGTGCCCCAGGATGTTGCCGTCCTCCTTGAAGTCGATGCCCTTC
AGCTCGATGCGGTTCACCAGGGTGTCGCCCTCGAACTTCACCTCGGCGCGGGTCTTGTAGTTGCCGTCGT
CCTTGAAGAAGATGGTGCGCTCCTGGACGTAGCCTTCGGGCATGGCGGACTTGAAGAAGTCGTGCTGCTT
CATGTGGTCGGGGTAGCGGCTGAAGCACTGCACGCCGTAGGTCAGGGTGGTCACGAGGGTGGGCCAGGGC
ACGGGCAGCTTGCCGGTGGTGCAGATGAACTTCAGGGTCAGCTTGCCGTAGGTGGCATCGCCCTCGCCCT
CGCCGGACACGCTGAACTTGTGGCCGTTTACGTCGCCGTCCAGCTCGACCAGGATGGGCACCACCCCGGT
GAACAGCTCCTCGCCCTTGCTCACCATGGTGGCGACCGGTGGATCCTCAAGTGTCCGCGCTTAGAAAATG
CTTGGAAAAGTTTACTTGACACTACAGACCCGAAAGCACCACTATAGTCCGTTAGATTATTAAAATATCT
GTCGTTAGCTTAATGCTTCAGGTGGCGATGCTCTGTTTACTTTCTGAGCATGCTTTTATTTTTGAAGGAG
TGTAGAGGTCCTGCTTCTTTGCATTCAAGGGTGGCCAGGGACACCTGTAAGAGAATAACAGATAGAAGCA
TCTCAGTGTTGACGTTAAACACAGTGCAAGACAGATCTTAATTCACACGACGACGCCTCAGTTAATATAA
GTAGGCTAACTTTTGTAGTCAATCAATTAAATCGCTCAATTAAATGCTCGCAATTTCAAATAACTATCGG
GAAGTACTCACGGCGCAAAGTTGCATTTCAGCACTCCAATCCTGCGTTTATTTTTCCCGTGTTAGTCCTG
CGCAAAGAATGTTAATCCTCAAGATGCCTGTTGACGTTCGTAATTCGCCACTGGTTTAAATTGTCCACAG
CCCGATTGTTAAAGTCTCCCTAAAACTCTGCGTCTGTCTAAAGCGGAGAGAAGTCTCATTAATGAATTGT
GCCTGTGTACTGTCGGAACTGGCGCCAGTAGATTCCATATCTTACGAACATGGGCGGGGACACGAGCTGG
CAGTGAGCGCCCTGGGAACCAATAGCAGAGCGCGCTGACTGCCATTGGCTCGGACAGCATGCTTTCCGAA
ATGCCACGGCGACTGTCGGCCTACTGCTCCACATCCAGAGAGCTGAGAGACTCATCATTCAGCGCAGCAA
TTTATTGAGATCTTTTTACCCTTTTTAGAGCTTCACGTTGATGGTGTGTAATGATGTCTTTTTACTCAAG
TGCTAACAGAAAAGCCTAAAATCTAAGTTGCAGCCTAATGCTATTTTTTAAATTTATTTTTAGGACATTA
AATGATGTGAATAATATAATTATAGACTTGCAGGATTATATTTAATTTTTAATTGTGCAGAAATGTATTA
AAATGCCTCTATTCTATTAATGAATATCGCGCAAGCTTATCGATACCGTCGACCTCGAGATAACTTCGTA
TAGCATACATTATACGAAGTTATCATAATCAACAAGTTTGTACAAAAAAGCAGGCTGCAGGATTTTTGCA
GCAGTGAATTTTTTTTCCAAAACAGGTGTTCCAACTTATTTTGTTAGCATCTTTCCCCAAAGGCACGCTC
GGAGTGCGAGCTTAGTGGAAAATACATGACAACATTAAAGCAGTGGTGTTTGGAGAAGGAAAACGCCTCT
TAGGTGTAGAGGAAACCTGTTTATTAACACCGCCACCTCTGATCTCTGTCACACCCAGCTTTCTTGTACA
AAGTGGTTGATTATGGAGTTGGCGCGCCTGTCATTCTAAATCTCTCTTTCAGCCTAAAGCTTTTTCCCCG
TATCCCCCCAGGTGTCTGCAGGCTCAAAGAGCAGCGAGAAGCGTTCAGAGGAAAGCGATCCCGTGCCACC
TTCCCCGTGCCCGGGCTGTCCCCGCACGCTGCCGGCTCGGGGATGCGGGGGGAGCGCCGGACCGGAGCGG
AGCCCCGGGCGGCTCGCTGCTGCCCCCTAGCGGGGGAGGGACGTAATTACATCCCTGGGGGCTTTGGGAG
GGGGCTGTCCCCGTGAGCTCCCAGGCGCGCCTGTCATTCTAAATCTCTCTTTCAGCCTAAAGCTTTTTCC
CCGTATCCCCCCAGGTGTCTGCAGGCTCAAAGAGCAGCGAGAAGCGTTCAGAGGAAAGCGATCCCGTGCC
ACCTTCCCCGTGCCCGGGCTGTCCCCGCACGCTGCCGGCTCGGGGATGCGGGGGGAGCGCCGGACCGGAG
CGGAGCCCCGGGCGGCTCGCTGCTGCCCCCTAGCGGGGGAGGGACGTAATTACATCCCTGGGGGCTTTGG
GGGGGGGCTGTCCCCGTGAGCTCCCAGGCGCGCAACTCATAACTTCGTATAGCATACATTATACGAAGTT
ATGGCCCATCTGGCCTGTGTTTCAGACACCAGGGAGTCTCTGCTCACGTTTCCTGCTATTTGCAGCCTCT
CTATCAAGACTAATACACCTCTTCCCGCATCGGCTGCCTGTGAGAGGCTTTTCAGCACTGCAGGATTGCT
TTTCAGCCCCAAAAGAGCTAGGCTTGACACTAACAATTTTGAGAATCAGCTTCTACTGAAGTTAAATCTG
AGGTTTTACAACTTTGAGTAGCGTGTACTGGCATTAGATTGTCTGTCTTATAGTTTGATAATTAAATACA
AACAGTTCTAAAGCAGGATAAAACCTTGTATGCATTTCATTTAATGTTTTTTGAGATTAAAAGCTTAAAC
AAGAATCTCTAGTTTTCTTTCTTGCTTTTACTTTTACTTCCTTAATACTCAAGTACAATTTTAATGGAGT
ACTTTTTTACTTTTACTCAAGTAAGATTCTAGCCAGATACTTTTACTTTTAATTGAGTAAAATTTTCCCT
AAGTACTTGTACTTTCACTTGAGTAAAATTTTTGAGTACTTTTTACACCTCTGCTCGACCATATGGGAGA
GCTCCCAACGCGTTGGATGCATAGCTTGAGTATTCTATAGTGTCACCTAAATAGCTTGGCGTAATCATGG
TCATAGCTGTTTCCTGTGTGAAATTGTTATCCGCTCACAATTCCACACAACATACGAGCCGGAAGCATAA
AGTGTAAAGCCTGGGGTGCCTAATGAGTGAGCTAACTCACATTAATTGCGTTGCGCTCACTGCCCGCTTT
CCAGTCGGGAAACCTGTCGTGCCAGCTGCATTAATGAATCGGCCAACGCGCGGGGAGAGGCGGTTTGCGT
ATTGGGCGCTCTTCCGCTTCCTCGCTCACTGACTCGCTGCGCTCGGTCGTTCGGCTGCGGCGAGCGGTAT
CAGCTCACTCAAAGGCGGTAATACGGTTATCCACAGAATCAGGGGATAACGCAGGAAAGAACATGTGAGC
AAAAGGCCAGCAAAAGGCCAGGAACCGTAAAAAGGCCGCGTTGCTGGCGTTTTTCCATAGGCTCCGCCCC
CCTGACGAGCATCACAAAAATCGACGCTCAAGTCAGAGGTGGCGAAACCCGACAGGACTATAAAGATACC
AGGCGTTTCCCCCTGGAAGCTCCCTCGTGCGCTCTCCTGTTCCGACCCTGCCGCTTACCGGATACCTGTC
CGCCTTTCTCCCTTCGGGAAGCGTGGCGCTTTCTCATAGCTCACGCTGTAGGTATCTCAGTTCGGTGTAG
GTCGTTCGCTCCAAGCTGGGCTGTGTGCACGAACCCCCCGTTCAGCCCGACCGCTGCGCCTTATCCGGTA
ACTATCGTCTTGAGTCCAACCCGGTAAGACACGACTTATCGCCACTGGCAGCAGCCACTGGTAACAGGAT
TAGCAGAGCGAGGTATGTAGGCGGTGCTACAGAGTTCTTGAAGTGGTGGCCTAACTACGGCTACACTAGA
AGAACAGTATTTGGTATCTGCGCTCTGCTGAAGCCAGTTACCTTCGGAAAAAGAGTTGGTAGCTCTTGAT
CCGGCAAACAAACCACCGCTGGTAGCGGTGGTTTTTTTGTTTGCAAGCAGCAGATTACGCGCAGAAAAAA
AGGATCTCAAGAAGATCCTTTGATCTTTTCTACGGGGTCTGACGCTCAGTGGAACGAAAACTCACGTTAA
GGGATTTTGGTCATGAGATTATCAAAAAGGATCTTCACCTAGATCCTTTTAAATTAAAAATGAAGTTTTA
AATCAATCTAAAGTATATATGAGTAAACTTGGTCTGACAGTTACCAATGCTTAATCAGTGAGGCACCTAT
CTCAGCGATCTGTCTATTTCGTTCATCCATAGTTGCCTGACTCCCCGTCGTGTAGATAACTACGATACGG
GAGGGCTTACCATCTGGCCCCAGTGCTGCAATGATACCGCGAGACCCACGCTCACCGGCTCCAGATTTAT
CAGCAATAAACCAGCCAGCCGGAAGGGCCGAGCGCAGAAGTGGTCCTGCAACTTTATCCGCCTCCATCCA
GTCTATTAATTGTTGCCGGGAAGCTAGAGTAAGTAGTTCGCCAGTTAATAGTTTGCGCAACGTTGTTGCC
ATTGCTACAGGCATCGTGGTGTCACGCTCGTCGTTTGGTATGGCTTCATTCAGCTCCGGTTCCCAACGAT
CAAGGCGAGTTACATGATCCCCCATGTTGTGCAAAAAAGCGGTTAGCTCCTTCGGTCCTCCGATCGTTGT
CAGAAGTAAGTTGGCCGCAGTGTTATCACTCATGGTTATGGCAGCACTGCATAATTCTCTTACTGTCATG
CCATCCGTAAGATGCTTTTCTGTGACTGGTGAGTACTCAACCAAGTCATTCTGAGAATAGTGTATGCGGC
GACCGAGTTGCTCTTGCCCGGCGTCAATACGGGATAATACCGCGCCACATAGCAGAACTTTAAAAGTGCT
CATCATTGGAAAACGTTCTTCGGGGCGAAAACTCTCAAGGATCTTACCGCTGTTGAGATCCAGTTCGATG
TAACCCACTCGTGCACCCAACTGATCTTCAGCATCTTTTACTTTCACCAGCGTTTCTGGGTGAGCAAAAA
CAGGAAGGCAAAATGCCGCAAAAAAGGGAATAAGGGCGACACGGAAATGTTGAATACTCATACTCTTCCT
TTTTCAATATTATTGAAGCATTTATCAGGGTTATTGTCTCATGAGCGGATACATATTTGAATGTATTTAG
AAAAATAAACAAATAGGGGTTCCGCGCACATTTCCCCGAAAAGTGCCACCTGATGCGGTGTGAAATACCG
CACAGATGCGTAAGGAGAAAATACCGCATCAGGAAATTGTAAGCGTTAATATTTTGTTAAAATTCGCGTT
AAATTTTTGTTAAATCAGCTCATTTTTTAACCAATAGGCCGAAATCGGCAAAATCCCTTATAAATCAAAA
GAATAGACCGAGATAGGGT
[37 nt withheld, positions 8700-8736]
AAAGAACGTGGACTCCAACGTCAAAGG
[49 nt withheld, positions 8764-8812]
T
[91 nt withheld, positions 8814-8904]
G
[124 nt withheld, positions 8906-9029]
CCATTCGCCATTCAGGCTGCGCAACTGTTGGGAAGGGCGATCGGTGCGGGCCTCTTCGCTATTACGCCAG
CTGGCGAAAGGGGGATGTGCTGCAAGGCGATTAAGTTGGGTAACGCCAGGGTTTTCCCAGTCACGACGTT
GTAAAACGACGGCCAGTGAATTGTAATACGACTCACTATA
Features (pLannotate 1.2.2; 30 found; start..end, strand, type, name):
    301..334     -  protein_bind   FRT (minimal): supports FLP-mediated excision but not integration (Turan and Bode, 2011) FLP recombinase from the Saccharomyces cerevisiae 2μ plasmid
    354..384     +  misc_feature   MCS (fragment): pBluescript multiple cloning site
   1018..1692    +  CDS            DsRed2: DsRed2 is a basic (constitutively fluorescent) red fluorescent protein published in 2006, derived from Discosoma sp..
   1711..1794    +  CDS            large T antigen (fragment): large T antigen from SV40 (simian virus 40)
   1817..1938    +  polyA_signal   SV40 poly(A) signal: SV40 polyadenylation signal
   1950..2017    +  misc_feature   MCS (fragment): pBluescript multiple cloning site
   2338..2370    +  misc_feature   MCS (fragment): pBluescript multiple cloning site
   2563..2586    -  misc_feature   MCS (fragment): pBluescript multiple cloning site
   2610..2628    -  promoter       T3 promoter: promoter for bacteriophage T3 RNA polymerase
   2633..2666    -  protein_bind   FRT (minimal): supports FLP-mediated excision but not integration (Turan and Bode, 2011) FLP recombinase from the Saccharomyces cerevisiae 2μ plasmid
   2687..2808    -  polyA_signal   SV40 poly(A) signal: SV40 polyadenylation signal
   2831..2915    -  CDS            large T antigen (fragment): large T antigen from SV40 (simian virus 40)
   3018..3737    -  CDS            EGFP: the original enhanced GFP (Yang et al., 1996) mammalian codon-optimized
   4792..4819    +  misc_feature   MCS (fragment): pBluescript multiple cloning site
   4820..4853    +  protein_bind   loxP: Cre-mediated recombination occurs in the 8-bp core sequence (GCATACAT). Cre recombinase
   4862..4886    +  protein_bind   attB1: mutant version of attB; recombination site for the Gateway® BP reaction BP Clonase™
   5093..5117    -  protein_bind   attB2: mutant version of attB; recombination site for the Gateway® BP reaction BP Clonase™
   5709..5742    +  protein_bind   loxP: Cre-mediated recombination occurs in the 8-bp core sequence (GCATACAT). Cre recombinase
   6334..6352    -  promoter       SP6 promoter: promoter for bacteriophage SP6 RNA polymerase
   6394..6410    -  protein_bind   lac operator: The lac repressor binds to the lac operator to inhibit transcription in E. coli. This inhibition can be relieved by adding lactose or isopropyl-β-D-thiogalactopyranoside (IPTG). lac repressor encoded by lacI
   6418..6448    -  promoter       lac promoter: promoter for the E. coli lac operon
   6463..6484    -  protein_bind   CAP binding site: CAP binding activates transcription in the presence of cAMP. E. coli catabolite activator protein
   6497..6589    -  CDS            lacI (fragment): lac repressor; lacI; The lac repressor binds to the lac operator to inhibit transcription in E. coli. This inhibition can be relieved by adding lactose or isopropyl-β-D-thiogalactopyranoside (IPTG).
   6772..7360    -  rep_origin     ori: high-copy-number ColE1/pMB1/pBR322/pUC origin of replication
   7531..8391    -  CDS            AmpR: β-lactamase; bla; confers resistance to ampicillin, carbenicillin, and related antibiotics
   8392..8496    -  promoter       AmpR promoter: bla
   8523..8573    +  misc_feature   bom (fragment): basis of mobility region from pBR322
   8601..9029    -  rep_origin     f1 ori (sequence partly withheld): f1 bacteriophage origin of replication; arrow indicates direction of (+) strand synthesis
   9033..9190    -  CDS            lacZα (fragment): LacZα fragment of β-galactosidase; lacZ fragment
   9193..2       +  promoter       T7 promoter (across the origin): promoter for bacteriophage T7 RNA polymerase
