[The description below was written by a language model from this plasmid's Addgene catalogue record and pLannotate feature annotations shown in this document.]
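Description:
Zed_vector_tol2_-2.1prox1a_1:EGFP_XCA:DsRed2 is a zebrafish enhancer-reporter plasmid built on the ZED (zebrafish enhancer detection) backbone, a Tol2 transposon-based vector intended for transgenesis in zebrafish embryos. It is propagated in E. coli through a high-copy ColE1/pUC-type origin with ampicillin selection (AmpR), and it also carries an f1 origin and residual cloning-vector elements, including lac promoter/operator and lacZα fragments and T7, T3 and SP6 phage promoters. The Tol2 arms implied by the name are not annotated in the feature table.

The tested element is -2.1prox1a_1, a zebrafish prox1a cis-regulatory region conserved with mouse, inserted by Gateway cloning. It lies in the short interval between the attB1 and attB2 sites, and this region is flanked by loxP sites, which would allow Cre-mediated removal of the enhancer. The enhancer is read out by an EGFP coding sequence terminated by an SV40 poly(A) signal. The minimal promoter that links enhancer to EGFP is not identified in the annotation. A second, independent cassette encodes DsRed2 with its own SV40 poly(A), driven according to the name and purpose statement by the XCA promoter (also unannotated). This gives red fluorescence in skeletal and cardiac muscle as an internal control for successful integration. Minimal FRT sites are also present, lying upstream of the DsRed2 cassette and just beyond the EGFP poly(A) signal.

According to the record, the construct reports enhancer activity in the lymphatic valve from 3 days post-fertilisation and was used to study how multiple regulatory elements control prox1a expression in different lymphatic beds. The depositor notes that it shows the high background typical of the ZED vector.
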