Addgene plasmid #218207: Zed_vector_tol2_-2.1prox1a_1:EGFP_XCA:DsRed2
Purpose: Zebrafish -2.1prox1a_1 (mouse conserved) enhancer reporter in the lymphatic valve from 3 dpf. XCA:DsRed2 as a control in the skeletal and cardiac muscle. Shows the high background typical of the ZED vector
Depositing lab: Katarzyna Koltowska. Depositing organization: Uppsala University. Publication: Multiple cis-regulatory elements control prox1a expression in distinct lymphatic vascular beds. Panara V, Yu H, Peng D, Staxang K, Hodik M, Filipek-Gorniok B, Kazenwadel J, Skoczylas R, Mason E, Allalou A, Harvey NL, Haitina T, Hogan BM, Koltowska K. Development. 2024 May 1;151(9):dev202525. doi: 10.1242/dev.202525. Epub 2024 May 9. PubMed 38722096.
Backbone
  Vector backbone: ZED_vector
  Backbone manufacturer: Bessa et al, 2009 (PMID 19653328)
  Vector type: Zebrafish expression
Growth in bacteria
  Bacterial resistance: Ampicillin, 100 μg/mL
  Growth temperature: 37°C
  Growth strain: ccdB Survival
  Copy number: Unknown
Gene/Insert
  Gene/Insert name: -2.1prox1a_1
  Species: D. rerio (zebrafish)
  Cloning method: Gateway Cloning
Terms and licenses: Academic/Nonprofit Terms; Industry Terms: Not Available to Industry
Depositor comments: Please visit https://doi.org/10.1101/2023.08.21.550483 for bioRxiv preprint.
How to cite: Zed_vector_tol2_-2.1prox1a_1:EGFP_XCA:DsRed2 was a gift from Katarzyna Koltowska (Addgene plasmid # 218207 ; http://n2t.net/addgene:218207 ; RRID:Addgene_218207)
